>Addgene plasmid #122081 | pCuHA-SpAtg101(414) | addgene full sequence | sequence record 240337 | Addgene NGS Result
CGCCTCTCCCCGCGCGTTGGCCGATTCATTAATGCAGCTGGCACGACAGGTTTCCCGACTGGAAAGCGGG
CAGTGAGCGCAACGCAATTAATGTGAGTTAGCTCACTCATTAGGCACCCCAGGCTTTACACTTTATGCTT
CCGGCTCGTATGTTGTGTGGAATTGTGAGCGGATAACAATTTCACACAGGAAACAGCTATGACCATGATT
ACGCCAAGCGCGCAATTAACCCTCACTAAAGGGAACAAAAGCTGGAGCTCCTAGTTAGAAAAAGACATTT
TTGCTGTCAGTCACTGTCAAGAGATTCTTTTGCTGGCATTTCTTCTAGAAGCAAAAAGAGCGATGCGTCT
TTTCCGCTGAACCGTTCCAGCAAAAAAGACTACCAACGCAATATGGATTGTCAGAATCATATAAAAGAGA
AGCAAATAACTCCTTGTCTTGTATCAATTGCATTATAATATCTTCTTGTTAGTGCAATATCATATAGAAG
TCATCGACTAGTATGTACCCATACGATGTTCCTGACTATGCGGGCTATCCCTATGACGTCCCGGACTATG
CAGGATATCCATATGACGTTCCAGATTACGCTCCCGGGATGACAAACACGGTGACAATTGAACTGAAAAT
TGGTTATAAGTATGCTGCTGAGGTTGTAAAAGCCGTTTTAGGTGTAATTCTATTTCATAGACAGTTTTCT
ACTGTTCCTGCTAGGACAATTGACGTTTTAGACATTACGGTTCCTACTCTGGTTGGTGCAGAACTAAATG
AACAACTAGCAACTAAAGCGGCGGAATTTATTGATACCATTCGAAATGAGGCTGGTGCAAATGGTCAGAT
GATTTTACTGTTGTATGAAAGATCGCCTAAAAAGTCTTGGTTTGGGAAGGGAAATACAATTCCTTGGGAA
CAATGGATCTTGCACACTACCATTTTAGAAGAGGGTGACTCTTATCAAGAATCTTCTTTATCTCTAGAGG
CAGCAGTTGAGCAAATTGTGCAAGCAGTTAACCTTCGAAGCCTTTCATACCTGCCCCCAGTTGCTATGGA
TTCCGGGAATTACCCGTATGAAATTGTAACTCCTACTTCAACAGAAGGTTGGGGCTCACTGCTGAAGCGA
ATGATTATAGAAAACGTTAGTGGAGGTGATTAACTCGAGTCATGTAATTAGTTATGTCACGCTTACATTC
ACGCCCTCCCCCCACATCCGCTCTAACCGAAAAGGAAGGAGTTAGACAACCTGAAGTCTAGGTCCCTATT
TATTTTTTTATAGTTATGTTAGTATTAAGAACGTTATTTATATTTCAAATTTTTCTTTTTTTTCTGTACA
GACGCGTGTACGCATGTAACATTATACTGAAAACCTTGCTTGAGAAGGTTTTGGGACGCTCGAAGGCTTT
AATTTGCGGCCGGTACCCAATTCGCCCTATAGTGAGTCGTATTACGCGCGCTCACTGGCCGTCGTTTTAC
AACGTCGTGACTGGGAAAACCCTGGCGTTACCCAACTTAATCGCCTTGCAGCACATCCCCCTTTCGCCAG
CTGGCGTAATAGCGAAGAGGCCCGCACCGATCGCCCTTCCCAACAGTTGCGCAGCCTGAATGGCGAATGG
[124 nt withheld, positions 1611-1734]
C
[91 nt withheld, positions 1736-1826]
A
[49 nt withheld, positions 1828-1876]
CCTTTGACGTTGGAGTCCACGTTCTTT
[37 nt withheld, positions 1904-1940]
ACCCTATCTCGGTCTATTCTTTTGATTTATAAGGGATTTTGCCGATTTCGGCCTATTGGTTAAAAAATGA
GCTGATTTAACAAAAATTTAACGCGAATTTTAACAAAATATTAACGCTTACAATTTCCTGATGCGGTATT
TTCTCCTTACGCATCTGTGCGGTATTTCACACCGCATAGATCGGCAAGTGCACAAACAATACTTAAATAA
ATACTACTCAGTAATAACCTATTTCTTAGCATTTTTGACGAAATTTGCTATTTTGTTAGAGTCTTTTACA
CCATTTGTCTCCACACCTCCGCTTACATCAACACCAATAACGCCATTTAATCTAAGCGCATCACCAACAT
TTTCTGGCGTCAGTCCACCAGCTAACATAAAATGTAAGCTTTCGGGGCTCTCTTGCCTTCCAACCCAGTC
AGAAATCGAGTTCCAATCCAAAAGTTCACCTGTCCCACCTGCTTCTGAATCAAACAAGGGAATAAACGAA
TGAGGTTTCTGTGAAGCTGCACTGAGTAGTATGTTGCAGTCTTTTGGAAATACGAGTCTTTTAATAACTG
GCAAACCGAGGAACTCTTGGTATTCTTGCCACGACTCATCTCCATGCAGTTGGACGATATCAATGCCGTA
ATCATTGACCAGAGCCAAAACATCCTCCTTAGGTTGATTACGAAACACGCCAACCAAGTATTTCGGAGTG
CCTGAACTATTTTTATATGCTTTTACAAGACTTGAAATTTTCCTTGCAATAACCGGGTCAATTGTTCTCT
TTCTATTGGGCACACATATAATACCCAGCAAGTCAGCATCGGAATCTAGAGCACATTCTGCGGCCTCTGT
GCTCTGCAAGCCGCAAACTTTCACCAATGGACCAGAACTACCTGTGAAATTAATAACAGACATACTCCAA
GCTGCCTTTGTGTGCTTAATCACGTATACTCACGTGCTCAATAGTCACCAATGCCCTCCCTCTTGGCCCT
CTCCTTTTCTTTTTTCGACCGAATTAATTCTTAATCGGCAAAAAAAGAAAAGCTCCGGATCAAGATTGTA
CGTAAGGTGACAAGCTATTTTTCAATAAAGAATATCTTCCACTACTGCCATCTGGCGTCATAACTGCAAA
GTACACATATATTACGATGCTGTTCTATTAAATGCTTCCTATATTATATATATAGTAATGTCGTGATCTA
TGGTGCACTCTCAGTACAATCTGCTCTGATGCCGCATAGTTAAGCCAGCCCCGACACCCGCCAACACCCG
CTGACGCGCCCTGACGGGCTTGTCTGCTCCCGGCATCCGCTTACAGACAAGCTGTGACCGTCTCCGGGAG
CTGCATGTGTCAGAGGTTTTCACCGTCATCACCGAAACGCGCGAGACGAAAGGGCCTCGTGATACGCCTA
TTTTTATAGGTTAATGTCATGATAATAATGGTTTCTTAGACGGATCGCTTGCCTGTAACTTACACGCGCC
TCGTATCTTTTAATGATGGAATAATTTGGGAATTTACTCTGTGTTTATTTATTTTTATGTTTTGTATTTG
GATTTTAGAAAGTAAATAAAGAAGGTAGAAGAGTTACGGAATGAAGAAAAAAAAATAAACAAAGGTTTAA
AAAATTTCAACAAAAAGCGTACTTTACATATATATTTATTAGACAAGAAAAGCAGATTAAATAGATATAC
ATTCGATTAACGATAAGTAAAATGTAAAATCACAGGATTTTCGTGTGTGGTCTTCTACACAGACAAGATG
AAACAATTCGGCATTAATACCTGAGAGCAGGAAGAGCAAGATAAAAGGTAGTATTTGTTGGCGATCCCCC
TAGAGTCTTTTACATCTTCGGAAAACAAAAACTATTTTTTCTTTAATTTCTTTTTTTACTTTCTATTTTT
AATTTATATATTTATATTAAAAAATTTAAATTATAATTATTTTTATAGCACGTGATGAAAAGGACCCAGG
TGGCACTTTTCGGGGAAATGTGCGCGGAACCCCTATTTGTTTATTTTTCTAAATACATTCAAATATGTAT
CCGCTCATGAGACAATAACCCTGATAAATGCTTCAATAATATTGAAAAAGGAAGAGTATGAGTATTCAAC
ATTTCCGTGTCGCCCTTATTCCCTTTTTTGCGGCATTTTGCCTTCCTGTTTTTGCTCACCCAGAAACGCT
GGTGAAAGTAAAAGATGCTGAAGATCAGTTGGGTGCACGAGTGGGTTACATCGAACTGGATCTCAACAGC
GGTAAGATCCTTGAGAGTTTTCGCCCCGAAGAACGTTTTCCAATGATGAGCACTTTTAAAGTTCTGCTAT
GTGGCGCGGTATTATCCCGTATTGACGCCGGGCAAGAGCAACTCGGTCGCCGCATACACTATTCTCAGAA
TGACTTGGTTGAGTACTCACCAGTCACAGAAAAGCATCTTACGGATGGCATGACAGTAAGAGAATTATGC
AGTGCTGCCATAACCATGAGTGATAACACTGCGGCCAACTTACTTCTGACAACGATCGGAGGACCGAAGG
AGCTAACCGCTTTTTTGCACAACATGGGGGATCATGTAACTCGCCTTGATCGTTGGGAACCGGAGCTGAA
TGAAGCCATACCAAACGACGAGCGTGACACCACGATGCCTGTAGCAATGGCAACAACGTTGCGCAAACTA
TTAACTGGCGAACTACTTACTCTAGCTTCCCGGCAACAATTAATAGACTGGATGGAGGCGGATAAAGTTG
CAGGACCACTTCTGCGCTCGGCCCTTCCGGCTGGCTGGTTTATTGCTGATAAATCTGGAGCCGGTGAGCG
TGGGTCTCGCGGTATCATTGCAGCACTGGGGCCAGATGGTAAGCCCTCCCGTATCGTAGTTATCTACACG
ACGGGGAGTCAGGCAACTATGGATGAACGAAATAGACAGATCGCTGAGATAGGTGCCTCACTGATTAAGC
ATTGGTAACTGTCAGACCAAGTTTACTCATATATACTTTAGATTGATTTAAAACTTCATTTTTAATTTAA
AAGGATCTAGGTGAAGATCCTTTTTGATAATCTCATGACCAAAATCCCTTAACGTGAGTTTTCGTTCCAC
TGAGCGTCAGACCCCGTAGAAAAGATCAAAGGATCTTCTTGAGATCCTTTTTTTCTGCGCGTAATCTGCT
GCTTGCAAACAAAAAAACCACCGCTACCAGCGGTGGTTTGTTTGCCGGATCAAGAGCTACCAACTCTTTT
TCCGAAGGTAACTGGCTTCAGCAGAGCGCAGATACCAAATACTGTTCTTCTAGTGTAGCCGTAGTTAGGC
CACCACTTCAAGAACTCTGTAGCACCGCCTACATACCTCGCTCTGCTAATCCTGTTACCAGTGGCTGCTG
CCAGTGGCGATAAGTCGTGTCTTACCGGGTTGGACTCAAGACGATAGTTACCGGATAAGGCGCAGCGGTC
GGGCTGAACGGGGGGTTCGTGCACACAGCCCAGCTTGGAGCGAACGACCTACACCGAACTGAGATACCTA
CAGCGTGAGCTATGAGAAAGCGCCACGCTTCCCGAAGGGAGAAAGGCGGACAGGTATCCGGTAAGCGGCA
GGGTCGGAACAGGAGAGCGCACGAGGGAGCTTCCAGGGGGAAACGCCTGGTATCTTTATAGTCCTGTCGG
GTTTCGCCACCTCTGACTTGAGCGTCGATTTTTGTGATGCTCGTCAGGGGGGCGGAGCCTATGGAAAAAC
GCCAGCAACGCGGCCTTTTTACGGTTCCTGGCCTTTTGCTGGCCTTTTGCTCACATGTTCTTTCCTGCGT
TATCCCCTGATTCTGTGGATAACCGTATTACCGCCTTTGAGTGAGCTGATACCGCTCGCCGCAGCCGAAC
GACCGAGCGCAGCGAGTCAGTGAGCGAGGAAGCGGAAGAGCGCCCAATACGCAAAC
Features (pLannotate 1.2.2; 21 found; start..end, strand, type, name):
     89..110     +  protein_bind   CAP binding site: CAP binding activates transcription in the presence of cAMP. E. coli catabolite activator protein
    125..155     +  promoter       lac promoter: promoter for the E. coli lac operon
    163..179     +  protein_bind   lac operator: The lac repressor binds to the lac operator to inhibit transcription in E. coli. This inhibition can be relieved by adding lactose or isopropyl-β-D-thiogalactopyranoside (IPTG). lac repressor encoded by lacI
    224..242     +  promoter       T3 promoter: promoter for bacteriophage T3 RNA polymerase
    261..495     +  promoter       CUP1 promoter: S. cerevisiae CUP1; inducible metallothionein promoter, regulated by Cu2+
    506..592     +  CDS            3xHA: three tandem HA epitope tags
    599..1150    +  CDS            mug66: MUG66_SCHPO - Also known as atg101. Experimental evidence at protein level: Swiss-Prot protein existence level 1. Autophagy factor required for autophagosome formation (By similarity). Has a role in meiosis and sporulation. From Schizosaccharomyces pombe (strain 972 / ATCC 24843) (Fission yeast).
   1160..1407    +  terminator     CYC1 terminator: S. cerevisiae CYC1; transcription terminator for CYC1
   1426..1444    -  promoter       T7 promoter: promoter for bacteriophage T7 RNA polymerase
   1452..1607    +  CDS            lacZα (fragment): LacZα fragment of β-galactosidase; lacZ fragment
   1611..2039    +  rep_origin     f1 ori (sequence partly withheld): f1 bacteriophage origin of replication; arrow indicates direction of (+) strand synthesis
   2067..2118    -  misc_feature   bom (fragment): basis of mobility region from pBR322
   2169..2843    -  CDS            TRP1: phosphoribosylanthranilate isomerase, required for tryptophan biosynthesis; S. cerevisiae TRP1; yeast auxotrophic marker
   2844..2991    -  promoter       TRP1 promoter: S. cerevisiae TRP1
   3129..3178    -  misc_feature   bom (fragment): basis of mobility region from pBR322
   3280..3315    -  CDS            rop (fragment): Rop protein, which maintains plasmids at low copy number; rop
   3383..3886    -  misc_feature   CEN/ARS: S. cerevisiae CEN6 centromere fused to an autonomously replicating sequence
   3923..4027    +  promoter       AmpR promoter: bla
   4028..4888    +  CDS            AmpR: β-lactamase; bla; confers resistance to ampicillin, carbenicillin, and related antibiotics
   5059..5647    +  rep_origin     ori: high-copy-number ColE1/pMB1/pBR322/pUC origin of replication
   5830..76      +  CDS            lacI (fragment) (across the origin): lac repressor; lacI; The lac repressor binds to the lac operator to inhibit transcription in E. coli. This inhibition can be relieved by adding lactose or isopropyl-β-D-thiogalactopyranoside (IPTG).
