[The description below was written by a language model from this plasmid's Addgene catalogue record and pLannotate feature annotations shown in this document.]
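Description:
pCuHA-SpAtg101(414) is a yeast expression plasmid built on the pRS414 shuttle backbone, a centromeric vector for Saccharomyces cerevisiae. The CEN6/ARS element provides autonomous replication and stable, low-copy segregation in budding yeast, and the TRP1 gene with its own promoter allows selection by tryptophan prototrophy in trp1 strains. For propagation in E. coli the plasmid carries a high-copy ColE1/pUC-type origin and the β-lactamase gene conferring ampicillin resistance. An f1 origin is also present. The lac promoter/operator, lacZα fragment and flanking T3 and T7 promoters are remnants of the original multiple cloning region, and the short lacI, rop and bom fragments are further backbone remnants with no evident role in the design.

The expression cassette sits in the former cloning site. The S. cerevisiae CUP1 metallothionein promoter, which responds to copper ions, drives an open reading frame made up of three tandem HA epitope tags placed upstream of the Schizosaccharomyces pombe atg101 coding sequence (also annotated as mug66). This gives an N-terminally 3xHA-tagged protein. Transcription is terminated by the CYC1 terminator. Atg101 is an autophagy factor involved in autophagosome formation, and the associated publication concerns the fission yeast core Atg1 complex.

The stated purpose is simply expression of S. pombe HA-Atg101. The promoter, marker and centromere are all budding yeast parts, so the design suits copper-regulated heterologous production of the fission yeast protein in S. cerevisiae. The HA tag allows detection by immunoblotting or use in co-immunoprecipitation. The record does not describe specific experiments.
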