Addgene plasmid #122081: pCuHA-SpAtg101(414)
Purpose: Expressing S. pombe HA-Atg101
Depositing lab: Daniel Klionsky. Depositing organization: University of Michigan. Publication: Conserved and unique features of the fission yeast core Atg1 complex. Nanji T, Liu X, Chew LH, Li FK, Biswas M, Yu ZQ, Lu S, Dong MQ, Du LL, Klionsky DJ, Yip CK. Autophagy. 2017;13(12):2018-2027. doi: 10.1080/15548627.2017.1382782. Epub 2017 Nov 23. PubMed 28976798.
Backbone
  Vector backbone: pRS414
  Vector type: Yeast Expression
  Selectable markers: TRP1
Growth in bacteria
  Bacterial resistance: Ampicillin, 100 μg/mL
  Growth temperature: 37°C
  Growth strain: DH5alpha
  Copy number: Unknown
Gene/Insert
  Gene/Insert name: SpATG101
  Species: S. pombe (fission yeast)
  Tag / fusion protein: 3HA
Terms and licenses: Academic/Nonprofit Terms; Industry Terms: Not Available to Industry
How to cite: pCuHA-SpAtg101(414) was a gift from Daniel Klionsky (Addgene plasmid # 122081 ; http://n2t.net/addgene:122081 ; RRID:Addgene_122081)
